>Addgene plasmid #184723 | LentiCRISPRv2-hyg2-COX2-4 | addgene full sequence | sequence record 362124 | Addgene NGS Result
TGCCGCATAGTTAAGCCAGTATCTGCTCCCTGCTTGTGTGTTGGAGGTCGCTGAGTAGTGCGCGAGCAAA
ATTTAAGCTACAACAAGGCAAGGCTTGACCGACAATTGCATGAAGAATCTGCTTAGGGTTAGGCGTTTTG
CGCTGCTTCGCGATGTACGGGCCAGATATACGCGTTGACATTGATTATTGACTAGTTATTAATAGTAATC
AATTACGGGGTCATTAGTTCATAGCCCATATATGGAGTTCCGCGTTACATAACTTACGGTAAATGGCCCG
CCTGGCTGACCGCCCAACGACCCCCGCCCATTGACGTCAATAATGACGTATGTTCCCATAGTAACGCCAA
TAGGGACTTTCCATTGACGTCAATGGGTGGAGTATTTACGGTAAACTGCCCACTTGGCAGTACATCAAGT
GTATCATATGCCAAGTACGCCCCCTATTGACGTCAATGACGGTAAATGGCCCGCCTGGCATTATGCCCAG
TACATGACCTTATGGGACTTTCCTACTTGGCAGTACATCTACGTATTAGTCATCGCTATTACCATGGTGA
TGCGGTTTTGGCAGTACATCAATGGGCGTGGATAGCGGTTTGACTCACGGGGATTTCCAAGTCTCCACCC
CATTGACGTCAATGGGAGTTTGTTTTGGCACCAAAATCAACGGGACTTTCCAAAATGTCGTAACAACTCC
GCCCCATTGACGCAAATGGGCGGTAGGCGTGTACGGTGGGAGGTCTATATAAGCAGCGCGTTTTGCCTGT
ACTGGGTCTCTCTGGTTAGACCAGATCTGAGCCTGGGAGCTCTCTGGCTAACTAGGGAACCCACTGCTTA
AGCCTCAATAAAGCTTGCCTTGAGTGCTTCAAGTAGTGTGTGCCCGTCTGTTGTGTGACTCTGGTAACTA
GAGATCCCTCAGACCCTTTTAGTCAGTGTGGAAAATCTCTAGCAGTGGCGCCCGAACAGGGACTTGAAAG
CGAAAGGGAAACCAGAGGAGCTCTCTCGACGCAGGACTCGGCTTGCTGAAGCGCGCACGGCAAGAGGCGA
GGGGCGGCGACTGGTGAGTACGCCAAAAATTTTGACTAGCGGAGGCTAGAAGGAGAGAGATGGGTGCGAG
AGCGTCAGTATTAAGCGGGGGAGAATTAGATCGCGATGGGAAAAAATTCGGTTAAGGCCAGGGGGAAAGA
AAAAATATAAATTAAAACATATAGTATGGGCAAGCAGGGAGCTAGAACGATTCGCAGTTAATCCTGGCCT
GTTAGAAACATCAGAAGGCTGTAGACAAATACTGGGACAGCTACAACCATCCCTTCAGACAGGATCAGAA
GAACTTAGATCATTATATAATACAGTAGCAACCCTCTATTGTGTGCATCAAAGGATAGAGATAAAAGACA
CCAAGGAAGCTTTAGACAAGATAGAGGAAGAGCAAAACAAAAGTAAGACCACCGCACAGCAAGCGGCCGC
TGATCTTCAGACCTGGAGGAGGAGATATGAGGGACAATTGGAGAAGTGAATTATATAAATATAAAGTAGT
AAAAATTGAACCATTAGGAGTAGCACCCACCAAGGCAAAGAGAAGAGTGGTGCAGAGAGAAAAAAGAGCA
GTGGGAATAGGAGCTTTGTTCCTTGGGTTCTTGGGAGCAGCAGGAAGCACTATGGGCGCAGCGTCAATGA
CGCTGACGGTACAGGCCAGACAATTATTGTCTGGTATAGTGCAGCAGCAGAACAATTTGCTGAGGGCTAT
TGAGGCGCAACAGCATCTGTTGCAACTCACAGTCTGGGGCATCAAGCAGCTCCAGGCAAGAATCCTGGCT
GTGGAAAGATACCTAAAGGATCAACAGCTCCTGGGGATTTGGGGTTGCTCTGGAAAACTCATTTGCACCA
CTGCTGTGCCTTGGAATGCTAGTTGGAGTAATAAATCTCTGGAACAGATTTGGAATCACACGACCTGGAT
GGAGTGGGACAGAGAAATTAACAATTACACAAGCTTAATACACTCCTTAATTGAAGAATCGCAAAACCAG
CAAGAAAAGAATGAACAAGAATTATTGGAATTAGATAAATGGGCAAGTTTGTGGAATTGGTTTAACATAA
CAAATTGGCTGTGGTATATAAAATTATTCATAATGATAGTAGGAGGCTTGGTAGGTTTAAGAATAGTTTT
TGCTGTACTTTCTATAGTGAATAGAGTTAGGCAGGGATATTCACCATTATCGTTTCAGACCCACCTCCCA
ACCCCGAGGGGACCCGACAGGCCCGAAGGAATAGAAGAAGAAGGTGGAGAGAGAGACAGAGACAGATCCA
TTCGATTAGTGAACGGATCGGCACTGCGTGCGCCAATTCTGCAGACAAATGGCAGTATTCATCCACAATT
TTAAAAGAAAAGGGGGGATTGGGGGGTACAGTGCAGGGGAAAGAATAGTAGACATAATAGCAACAGACAT
ACAAACTAAAGAATTACAAAAACAAATTACAAAAATTCAAAATTTTCGGGTTTATTACAGGGACAGCAGA
GATCCAGTTTGGTTAATTAAGGTACCGAGGGCCTATTTCCCATGATTCCTTCATATTTGCATATACGATA
CAAGGCTGTTAGAGAGATAATTAGAATTAATTTGACTGTAAACACAAAGATATTAGTACAAAATACGTGA
CGTAGAAAGTAATAATTTCTTGGGTAGTTTGCAGTTTTAAAATTATGTTTTAAAATGGACTATCATATGC
TTACCGTAACTTGAAAGTATTTCGATTTCTTGGCTTTATATATCTTGTGGAAAGGACGAAACACCGAAGT
TCTTCGAATGATGTATGTTTTAGAGCTAGAAATAGCAAGTTAAAATAAGGCTAGTCCGTTATCAACTTGA
AAAAGTGGCACCGAGTCGGTGCTTTTTTGAATTCGCTAGCTAGGTCTTGAAAGGAGTGGGAATTGGCTCC
GGTGCCCGTCAGTGGGCAGAGCGCACATCGCCCACAGTCCCCGAGAAGTTGGGGGGAGGGGTCGGCAATT
GATCCGGTGCCTAGAGAAGGTGGCGCGGGGTAAACTGGGAAAGTGATGTCGTGTACTGGCTCCGCCTTTT
TCCCGAGGGTGGGGGAGAACCGTATATAAGTGCAGTAGTCGCCGTGAACGTTCTTTTTCGCAACGGGTTT
GCCGCCAGAACACAGGACCGGTTCTAGAGCGCTGCCACCATGGACAAGAAGTACAGCATCGGCCTGGACA
TCGGCACCAACTCTGTGGGCTGGGCCGTGATCACCGACGAGTACAAGGTGCCCAGCAAGAAATTCAAGGT
GCTGGGCAACACCGACCGGCACAGCATCAAGAAGAACCTGATCGGAGCCCTGCTGTTCGACAGCGGCGAA
ACAGCCGAGGCCACCCGGCTGAAGAGAACCGCCAGAAGAAGATACACCAGACGGAAGAACCGGATCTGCT
ATCTGCAAGAGATCTTCAGCAACGAGATGGCCAAGGTGGACGACAGCTTCTTCCACAGACTGGAAGAGTC
CTTCCTGGTGGAAGAGGATAAGAAGCACGAGCGGCACCCCATCTTCGGCAACATCGTGGACGAGGTGGCC
TACCACGAGAAGTACCCCACCATCTACCACCTGAGAAAGAAACTGGTGGACAGCACCGACAAGGCCGACC
TGCGGCTGATCTATCTGGCCCTGGCCCACATGATCAAGTTCCGGGGCCACTTCCTGATCGAGGGCGACCT
GAACCCCGACAACAGCGACGTGGACAAGCTGTTCATCCAGCTGGTGCAGACCTACAACCAGCTGTTCGAG
GAAAACCCCATCAACGCCAGCGGCGTGGACGCCAAGGCCATCCTGTCTGCCAGACTGAGCAAGAGCAGAC
GGCTGGAAAATCTGATCGCCCAGCTGCCCGGCGAGAAGAAGAATGGCCTGTTCGGAAACCTGATTGCCCT
GAGCCTGGGCCTGACCCCCAACTTCAAGAGCAACTTCGACCTGGCCGAGGATGCCAAACTGCAGCTGAGC
AAGGACACCTACGACGACGACCTGGACAACCTGCTGGCCCAGATCGGCGACCAGTACGCCGACCTGTTTC
TGGCCGCCAAGAACCTGTCCGACGCCATCCTGCTGAGCGACATCCTGAGAGTGAACACCGAGATCACCAA
GGCCCCCCTGAGCGCCTCTATGATCAAGAGATACGACGAGCACCACCAGGACCTGACCCTGCTGAAAGCT
CTCGTGCGGCAGCAGCTGCCTGAGAAGTACAAAGAGATTTTCTTCGACCAGAGCAAGAACGGCTACGCCG
GCTACATTGACGGCGGAGCCAGCCAGGAAGAGTTCTACAAGTTCATCAAGCCCATCCTGGAAAAGATGGA
CGGCACCGAGGAACTGCTCGTGAAGCTGAACAGAGAGGACCTGCTGCGGAAGCAGCGGACCTTCGACAAC
GGCAGCATCCCCCACCAGATCCACCTGGGAGAGCTGCACGCCATTCTGCGGCGGCAGGAAGATTTTTACC
CATTCCTGAAGGACAACCGGGAAAAGATCGAGAAGATCCTGACCTTCCGCATCCCCTACTACGTGGGCCC
TCTGGCCAGGGGAAACAGCAGATTCGCCTGGATGACCAGAAAGAGCGAGGAAACCATCACCCCCTGGAAC
TTCGAGGAAGTGGTGGACAAGGGCGCTTCCGCCCAGAGCTTCATCGAGCGGATGACCAACTTCGATAAGA
ACCTGCCCAACGAGAAGGTGCTGCCCAAGCACAGCCTGCTGTACGAGTACTTCACCGTGTATAACGAGCT
GACCAAAGTGAAATACGTGACCGAGGGAATGAGAAAGCCCGCCTTCCTGAGCGGCGAGCAGAAAAAGGCC
ATCGTGGACCTGCTGTTCAAGACCAACCGGAAAGTGACCGTGAAGCAGCTGAAAGAGGACTACTTCAAGA
AAATCGAGTGCTTCGACTCCGTGGAAATCTCCGGCGTGGAAGATCGGTTCAACGCCTCCCTGGGCACATA
CCACGATCTGCTGAAAATTATCAAGGACAAGGACTTCCTGGACAATGAGGAAAACGAGGACATTCTGGAA
GATATCGTGCTGACCCTGACACTGTTTGAGGACAGAGAGATGATCGAGGAACGGCTGAAAACCTATGCCC
ACCTGTTCGACGACAAAGTGATGAAGCAGCTGAAGCGGCGGAGATACACCGGCTGGGGCAGGCTGAGCCG
GAAGCTGATCAACGGCATCCGGGACAAGCAGTCCGGCAAGACAATCCTGGATTTCCTGAAGTCCGACGGC
TTCGCCAACAGAAACTTCATGCAGCTGATCCACGACGACAGCCTGACCTTTAAAGAGGACATCCAGAAAG
CCCAGGTGTCCGGCCAGGGCGATAGCCTGCACGAGCACATTGCCAATCTGGCCGGCAGCCCCGCCATTAA
GAAGGGCATCCTGCAGACAGTGAAGGTGGTGGACGAGCTCGTGAAAGTGATGGGCCGGCACAAGCCCGAG
AACATCGTGATCGAAATGGCCAGAGAGAACCAGACCACCCAGAAGGGACAGAAGAACAGCCGCGAGAGAA
TGAAGCGGATCGAAGAGGGCATCAAAGAGCTGGGCAGCCAGATCCTGAAAGAACACCCCGTGGAAAACAC
CCAGCTGCAGAACGAGAAGCTGTACCTGTACTACCTGCAGAATGGGCGGGATATGTACGTGGACCAGGAA
CTGGACATCAACCGGCTGTCCGACTACGATGTGGACCATATCGTGCCTCAGAGCTTTCTGAAGGACGACT
CCATCGACAACAAGGTGCTGACCAGAAGCGACAAGAACCGGGGCAAGAGCGACAACGTGCCCTCCGAAGA
GGTCGTGAAGAAGATGAAGAACTACTGGCGGCAGCTGCTGAACGCCAAGCTGATTACCCAGAGAAAGTTC
GACAATCTGACCAAGGCCGAGAGAGGCGGCCTGAGCGAACTGGATAAGGCCGGCTTCATCAAGAGACAGC
TGGTGGAAACCCGGCAGATCACAAAGCACGTGGCACAGATCCTGGACTCCCGGATGAACACTAAGTACGA
CGAGAATGACAAGCTGATCCGGGAAGTGAAAGTGATCACCCTGAAGTCCAAGCTGGTGTCCGATTTCCGG
AAGGATTTCCAGTTTTACAAAGTGCGCGAGATCAACAACTACCACCACGCCCACGACGCCTACCTGAACG
CCGTCGTGGGAACCGCCCTGATCAAAAAGTACCCTAAGCTGGAAAGCGAGTTCGTGTACGGCGACTACAA
GGTGTACGACGTGCGGAAGATGATCGCCAAGAGCGAGCAGGAAATCGGCAAGGCTACCGCCAAGTACTTC
TTCTACAGCAACATCATGAACTTTTTCAAGACCGAGATTACCCTGGCCAACGGCGAGATCCGGAAGCGGC
CTCTGATCGAGACAAACGGCGAAACCGGGGAGATCGTGTGGGATAAGGGCCGGGATTTTGCCACCGTGCG
GAAAGTGCTGAGCATGCCCCAAGTGAATATCGTGAAAAAGACCGAGGTGCAGACAGGCGGCTTCAGCAAA
GAGTCTATCCTGCCCAAGAGGAACAGCGATAAGCTGATCGCCAGAAAGAAGGACTGGGACCCTAAGAAGT
ACGGCGGCTTCGACAGCCCCACCGTGGCCTATTCTGTGCTGGTGGTGGCCAAAGTGGAAAAGGGCAAGTC
CAAGAAACTGAAGAGTGTGAAAGAGCTGCTGGGGATCACCATCATGGAAAGAAGCAGCTTCGAGAAGAAT
CCCATCGACTTTCTGGAAGCCAAGGGCTACAAAGAAGTGAAAAAGGACCTGATCATCAAGCTGCCTAAGT
ACTCCCTGTTCGAGCTGGAAAACGGCCGGAAGAGAATGCTGGCCTCTGCCGGCGAACTGCAGAAGGGAAA
CGAACTGGCCCTGCCCTCCAAATATGTGAACTTCCTGTACCTGGCCAGCCACTATGAGAAGCTGAAGGGC
TCCCCCGAGGATAATGAGCAGAAACAGCTGTTTGTGGAACAGCACAAGCACTACCTGGACGAGATCATCG
AGCAGATCAGCGAGTTCTCCAAGAGAGTGATCCTGGCCGACGCTAATCTGGACAAAGTGCTGTCCGCCTA
CAACAAGCACCGGGATAAGCCCATCAGAGAGCAGGCCGAGAATATCATCCACCTGTTTACCCTGACCAAT
CTGGGAGCCCCTGCCGCCTTCAAGTACTTTGACACCACCATCGACCGGAAGAGGTACACCAGCACCAAAG
AGGTGCTGGACGCCACCCTGATCCACCAGAGCATCACCGGCCTGTACGAGACACGGATCGACCTGTCTCA
GCTGGGAGGCGACAAGCGACCTGCCGCCACAAAGAAGGCTGGACAGGCTAAGAAGAAGAAAGATTACAAA
GACGATGACGATAAGGGCTCTAGAGGATCCCGGTTTCCCTCTAGCGGGATCAATTCCGCCCCCCCCCCCT
AACGTTACTGGCCGAAGCCGCTTGGAATAAGGCCGGTGTGCGTTTGTCTATATGTTATTTTCCACCATAT
TGCCGTCTTTTGGCAATGTGAGGGCCCGGAAACCTGGCCCTGTCTTCTTGACGAGCATTCCTAGGGGTCT
TTCCCCTCTCGCCAAAGGAATGCAAGGTCTGTTGAATGTCGTGAAGGAAGCAGTTCCTCTGGAAGCTTCT
TGAAGACAAACAACGTCTGTAGCGACCCTTTGCAGGCAGCGGAACCCCCCACCTGGCGACAGGTGCCTCT
GCGGCCAAAAGCCACGTGTATAAGATACACCTGCAAAGGCGGCACAACCCCAGTGCCACGTTGTGAGTTG
GATAGTTGTGGAAAGAGTCAAATGGCTCTCCTCAAGCGTATTCAACAAGGGGCTGAAGGATGCCCAGAAG
GTACCCCATTGTATGGGATCTGATCTGGGGCCTCGGTGCACATGCTTTACATGTGTTTAGTCGAGGTTAA
AAAAACGTCTAGGCCCCCCGAACCACGGGGACGTGGTTTTCCTTTGAAAAACACGATGATAAGCTTGCCA
CAACCCGTACCAAAGATGGATAGATCCGGAAAGCCTGAACTCACCGCGACGTCTGTCGAGAAGTTTCTGA
TCGAAAAGTTCGACAGCGTGTCCGACCTGATGCAGCTCTCGGAGGGCGAAGAATCTCGTGCTTTCAGCTT
CGATGTAGGAGGGCGTGGATATGTCCTGCGGGTAAATAGCTGCGCCGATGGTTTCTACAAAGATCGTTAT
GTTTATCGGCACTTTGCATCGGCCGCGCTCCCGATTCCGGAAGTGCTTGACATTGGGGAGTTCAGCGAGA
GCCTGACCTATTGCATCTCCCGCCGTGCACAGGGTGTCACGTTGCAAGACCTGCCTGAAACCGAACTGCC
CGCTGTTCTGCAGCCGGTCGCGGAGGCCATGGATGCGATCGCTGCGGCCGATCTTAGCCAGACGAGCGGG
TTCGGCCCATTCGGACCGCAAGGAATCGGTCAATACACTACATGGCGTGATTTCATATGCGCGATTGCTG
ATCCCCATGTGTATCACTGGCAAACTGTGATGGACGACACCGTCAGTGCGTCCGTCGCGCAGGCTCTCGA
TGAGCTGATGCTTTGGGCCGAGGACTGCCCCGAAGTCCGGCACCTCGTGCACGCGGATTTCGGCTCCAAC
AATGTCCTGACGGACAATGGCCGCATAACAGCGGTCATTGACTGGAGCGAGGCGATGTTCGGGGATTCCC
AATACGAGGTCGCCAACATCTTCTTCTGGAGGCCGTGGTTGGCTTGTATGGAGCAGCAGACGCGCTACTT
CGAGCGGAGGCATCCGGAGCTTGCAGGATCGCCGCGGCTCCGGGCGTATATGCTCCGCATTGGTCTTGAC
CAACTCTATCAGAGCTTGGTTGACGGCAATTTCGATGATGCAGCTTGGGCGCAGGGTCGATGCGACGCAA
TCGTCCGATCCGGAGCCGGGACTGTCGGGCGTACACAAATCGCCCGCAGAAGCGCGGCCGTCTGGACCGA
TGGCTGTGTAGAAGTACTCGCCGATAGTGGAAACCGACGCCCCAGCACTCGTCCGAGGGCAAAGGAATAG
AGGGCCTGCTGCCGGCTCTGCGGCCTCTTCCGCGTCTTCGCCTTCGCCCTCAGACGAGTCGGATCTCCCT
TTGGGCCGCCTCCCCGCGTCGACTTTAAGACCAATGACTTACAAGGCAGCTGTAGATCTTAGCCACTTTT
TAAAAGAAAAGGGGGGACTGGAAGGGCTAATTCACTCCCAACGAAGACAAGATCTGCTTTTTGCTTGTAC
TGGGTCTCTCTGGTTAGACCAGATCTGAGCCTGGGAGCTCTCTGGCTAACTAGGGAACCCACTGCTTAAG
CCTCAATAAAGCTTGCCTTGAGTGCTTCAAGTAGTGTGTGCCCGTCTGTTGTGTGACTCTGGTAACTAGA
GATCCCTCAGACCCTTTTAGTCAGTGTGGAAAATCTCTAGCAGGGCCCGTTTAAACCCGCTGATCAGCCT
CGACTGTGCCTTCTAGTTGCCAGCCATCTGTTGTTTGCCCCTCCCCCGTGCCTTCCTTGACCCTGGAAGG
TGCCACTCCCACTGTCCTTTCCTAATAAAATGAGGAAATTGCATCGCATTGTCTGAGTAGGTGTCATTCT
ATTCTGGGGGGTGGGGTGGGGCAGGACAGCAAGGGGGAGGATTGGGAAGACAATAGCAGGCATGCTGGGG
ATGCGGTGGGCTCTATGGCTTCTGAGGCGGAAAGAACCAGCTGGGGCTCTAGGGGGTATCCCC
[124 nt withheld, positions 9724-9847]
C
[91 nt withheld, positions 9849-9939]
A
[49 nt withheld, positions 9941-9989]
CCTTTGACGTTGGAGTCCACGTTCTTT
[37 nt withheld, positions 10017-10053]
ACCCTATCTCGGTCTATTCTTTTGATTTATAAGGGATTTTGCCGATTTCGGCCTATTGGTTAAAAAATGA
GCTGATTTAACAAAAATTTAACGCGAATTAATTCTGTGGAATGTGTGTCAGTTAGGGTGTGGAAAGTCCC
CAGGCTCCCCAGCAGGCAGAAGTATGCAAAGCATGCATCTCAATTAGTCAGCAACCAGGTGTGGAAAGTC
CCCAGGCTCCCCAGCAGGCAGAAGTATGCAAAGCATGCATCTCAATTAGTCAGCAACCATAGTCCCGCCC
CTAACTCCGCCCATCCCGCCCCTAACTCCGCCCAGTTCCGCCCATTCTCCGCCCCATGGCTGACTAATTT
TTTTTATTTATGCAGAGGCCGAGGCCGCCTCTGCCTCTGAGCTATTCCAGAAGTAGTGAGGAGGCTTTTT
TGGAGGCCTAGGCTTTTGCAAAAAGCTCCCGGGAGCTTGTATATCCATTTTCGGATCTGATCAGCACGTG
TTGACAATTAATCATCGGCATAGTATATCGGCATAGTATAATACGACAAGGTGAGGAACTAAACCATGGC
CAAGTTGACCAGTGCCGTTCCGGTGCTCACCGCGCGCGACGTCGCCGGAGCGGTCGAGTTCTGGACCGAC
CGGCTCGGGTTCTCCCGGGACTTCGTGGAGGACGACTTCGCCGGTGTGGTCCGGGACGACGTGACCCTGT
TCATCAGCGCGGTCCAGGACCAGGTGGTGCCGGACAACACCCTGGCCTGGGTGTGGGTGCGCGGCCTGGA
CGAGCTGTACGCCGAGTGGTCGGAGGTCGTGTCCACGAACTTCCGGGACGCCTCCGGGCCGGCCATGACC
GAGATCGGCGAGCAGCCGTGGGGGCGGGAGTTCGCCCTGCGCGACCCGGCCGGCAACTGCGTGCACTTCG
TGGCCGAGGAGCAGGACTGACACGTGCTACGAGATTTCGATTCCACCGCCGCCTTCTATGAAAGGTTGGG
CTTCGGAATCGTTTTCCGGGACGCCGGCTGGATGATCCTCCAGCGCGGGGATCTCATGCTGGAGTTCTTC
GCCCACCCCAACTTGTTTATTGCAGCTTATAATGGTTACAAATAAAGCAATAGCATCACAAATTTCACAA
ATAAAGCATTTTTTTCACTGCATTCTAGTTGTGGTTTGTCCAAACTCATCAATGTATCTTATCATGTCTG
TATACCGTCGACCTCTAGCTAGAGCTTGGCGTAATCATGGTCATAGCTGTTTCCTGTGTGAAATTGTTAT
CCGCTCACAATTCCACACAACATACGAGCCGGAAGCATAAAGTGTAAAGCCTGGGGTGCCTAATGAGTGA
GCTAACTCACATTAATTGCGTTGCGCTCACTGCCCGCTTTCCAGTCGGGAAACCTGTCGTGCCAGCTGCA
TTAATGAATCGGCCAACGCGCGGGGAGAGGCGGTTTGCGTATTGGGCGCTCTTCCGCTTCCTCGCTCACT
GACTCGCTGCGCTCGGTCGTTCGGCTGCGGCGAGCGGTATCAGCTCACTCAAAGGCGGTAATACGGTTAT
CCACAGAATCAGGGGATAACGCAGGAAAGAACATGTGAGCAAAAGGCCAGCAAAAGGCCAGGAACCGTAA
AAAGGCCGCGTTGCTGGCGTTTTTCCATAGGCTCCGCCCCCCTGACGAGCATCACAAAAATCGACGCTCA
AGTCAGAGGTGGCGAAACCCGACAGGACTATAAAGATACCAGGCGTTTCCCCCTGGAAGCTCCCTCGTGC
GCTCTCCTGTTCCGACCCTGCCGCTTACCGGATACCTGTCCGCCTTTCTCCCTTCGGGAAGCGTGGCGCT
TTCTCATAGCTCACGCTGTAGGTATCTCAGTTCGGTGTAGGTCGTTCGCTCCAAGCTGGGCTGTGTGCAC
GAACCCCCCGTTCAGCCCGACCGCTGCGCCTTATCCGGTAACTATCGTCTTGAGTCCAACCCGGTAAGAC
ACGACTTATCGCCACTGGCAGCAGCCACTGGTAACAGGATTAGCAGAGCGAGGTATGTAGGCGGTGCTAC
AGAGTTCTTGAAGTGGTGGCCTAACTACGGCTACACTAGAAGAACAGTATTTGGTATCTGCGCTCTGCTG
AAGCCAGTTACCTTCGGAAAAAGAGTTGGTAGCTCTTGATCCGGCAAACAAACCACCGCTGGTAGCGGTG
GTTTTTTTGTTTGCAAGCAGCAGATTACGCGCAGAAAAAAAGGATCTCAAGAAGATCCTTTGATCTTTTC
TACGGGGTCTGACGCTCAGTGGAACGAAAACTCACGTTAAGGGATTTTGGTCATGAGATTATCAAAAAGG
ATCTTCACCTAGATCCTTTTAAATTAAAAATGAAGTTTTAAATCAATCTAAAGTATATATGAGTAAACTT
GGTCTGACAGTTACCAATGCTTAATCAGTGAGGCACCTATCTCAGCGATCTGTCTATTTCGTTCATCCAT
AGTTGCCTGACTCCCCGTCGTGTAGATAACTACGATACGGGAGGGCTTACCATCTGGCCCCAGTGCTGCA
ATGATACCGCGAGACCCACGCTCACCGGCTCCAGATTTATCAGCAATAAACCAGCCAGCCGGAAGGGCCG
AGCGCAGAAGTGGTCCTGCAACTTTATCCGCCTCCATCCAGTCTATTAATTGTTGCCGGGAAGCTAGAGT
AAGTAGTTCGCCAGTTAATAGTTTGCGCAACGTTGTTGCCATTGCTACAGGCATCGTGGTGTCACGCTCG
TCGTTTGGTATGGCTTCATTCAGCTCCGGTTCCCAACGATCAAGGCGAGTTACATGATCCCCCATGTTGT
GCAAAAAAGCGGTTAGCTCCTTCGGTCCTCCGATCGTTGTCAGAAGTAAGTTGGCCGCAGTGTTATCACT
CATGGTTATGGCAGCACTGCATAATTCTCTTACTGTCATGCCATCCGTAAGATGCTTTTCTGTGACTGGT
GAGTACTCAACCAAGTCATTCTGAGAATAGTGTATGCGGCGACCGAGTTGCTCTTGCCCGGCGTCAATAC
GGGATAATACCGCGCCACATAGCAGAACTTTAAAAGTGCTCATCATTGGAAAACGTTCTTCGGGGCGAAA
ACTCTCAAGGATCTTACCGCTGTTGAGATCCAGTTCGATGTAACCCACTCGTGCACCCAACTGATCTTCA
GCATCTTTTACTTTCACCAGCGTTTCTGGGTGAGCAAAAACAGGAAGGCAAAATGCCGCAAAAAAGGGAA
TAAGGGCGACACGGAAATGTTGAATACTCATACTCTTCCTTTTTCAATATTATTGAAGCATTTATCAGGG
TTATTGTCTCATGAGCGGATACATATTTGAATGTATTTAGAAAAATAAACAAATAGGGGTTCCGCGCACA
TTTCCCCGAAAAGTGCCACCTGACGTCGACGGATCGGGAGATCTCCCGATCCCCTATGGTGCACTCTCAG
TACAATCTGCTCTGA
Features (pLannotate 1.2.2; 33 found; start..end, strand, type, name):
    177..556     +  enhancer       CMV enhancer: human cytomegalovirus immediate early enhancer
    557..756     +  promoter       CMV promoter: human cytomegalovirus (CMV) immediate early promoter
    774..954     +  LTR            5' LTR (truncated): truncated 5' long terminal repeat (LTR) from HIV-1
   1001..1126    +  misc_feature   HIV-1 Ψ: packaging signal of human immunodeficiency virus type 1
   1110..1473    +  CDS            HIV-1 gag (fragment): gag protein from human immunodeficiency virus 1; gag
   1619..1852    +  misc_feature   RRE: The Rev response element (RRE) of HIV-1 allows for Rev-dependent mRNA export from the nucleus to the cytoplasm.
   2229..2329    +  CDS            Rev (fragment): human immunodeficiency virus 1 (HIV-1) Rev protein; rev; enhances nuclear export of unspliced and incompletely spliced viral mRNAs
   2379..2496    +  misc_feature   cPPT/CTS: central polypurine tract and central termination sequence of HIV-1
   2547..2787    +  promoter       U6 promoter: RNA polymerase III promoter for human U6 snRNA
   2817..2892    +  misc_RNA       gRNA scaffold: guide RNA scaffold for the Streptococcus pyogenes CRISPR/Cas9 system
   2910..2928    +  CDS            small t antigen (fragment): SV40 (simian virus 40) small t antigen
   2954..3165    +  promoter       EF-1α core promoter: core promoter for human elongation factor EF-1α
   3190..7293    +  CDS            Cas9: Cas9 (Csn1) endonuclease from the Streptococcus pyogenes Type II CRISPR/Cas system generates RNA-guided double strand breaks in DNA
   7510..7972    +  misc_feature   IRES: internal ribosome entry site (IRES) of the encephalomyocarditis virus (EMCV)
   8010..9030    +  CDS            HygR (fragment): hygromycin B phosphotransferase confers resistance to hygromycin
   9080..9187    +  CDS            nef (fragment): NEF_HV1Z2 - Experimental evidence at protein level: Swiss-Prot protein existence level 1. Extracellular Nef protein targets CD4(+) T-lymphocytes for apoptosis by interacting with CXCR4 surface receptors. From Human immunodeficiency virus type 1 group M subtype D (isolate Z2/CDC-Z34) (HIV-1).
   9189..9422    +  LTR            3' LTR (ΔU3): self-inactivating 3' long terminal repeat (LTR) from HIV-1
   9454..9678    +  polyA_signal   bGH poly(A) signal: bovine growth hormone polyadenylation signal
   9682..9703    +  promoter       SV40 promoter (fragment): SV40 enhancer and early promoter
   9724..10152   +  rep_origin     f1 ori (sequence partly withheld): f1 bacteriophage origin of replication; arrow indicates direction of (+) strand synthesis
  10166..10495   +  promoter       SV40 promoter: SV40 enhancer and early promoter
  10543..10590   +  promoter       EM7 promoter: synthetic bacterial promoter&nbsp
  10609..10983   +  CDS            BleoR: antibiotic-binding protein; Sh ble from Streptoalloteichus hindustanus; confers resistance to bleomycin, phleomycin, and Zeocin™
  10993..11118   +  CDS            ble (fragment): BLE_KLEPN - Experimental evidence at protein level: Swiss-Prot protein existence level 1. Binding protein with a strong affinity to the bleomycin family of antibiotics. Binds to CL990; an antimitotic-antibiotic compound. From Klebsiella pneumoniae.
  11113..11234   +  polyA_signal   SV40 poly(A) signal: SV40 polyadenylation signal
  11305..11327   -  protein_bind   lac operator (fragment): The lac repressor binds to the lac operator to inhibit transcription in E. coli. This inhibition can be relieved by adding lactose or isopropyl-β-D-thiogalactopyranoside (IPTG). lac repressor encoded by lacI
  11331..11361   -  promoter       lac promoter: promoter for the E. coli lac operon
  11376..11397   -  protein_bind   CAP binding site: CAP binding activates transcription in the presence of cAMP. E. coli catabolite activator protein
  11410..11502   -  CDS            lacI (fragment): lac repressor; lacI; The lac repressor binds to the lac operator to inhibit transcription in E. coli. This inhibition can be relieved by adding lactose or isopropyl-β-D-thiogalactopyranoside (IPTG).
  11685..12273   -  rep_origin     ori: high-copy-number ColE1/pMB1/pBR322/pUC origin of replication
  12444..13304   -  CDS            AmpR: β-lactamase; bla; confers resistance to ampicillin, carbenicillin, and related antibiotics
  13305..13409   -  promoter       AmpR promoter: bla
  13468..22      -  misc_feature   bom (fragment) (across the origin): basis of mobility region from pBR322
