[The description below was written by a language model from this plasmid's Addgene catalogue record and pLannotate feature annotations shown in this document.]
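Description:
LentiCRISPRv2-hyg2-COX2-4 is an all-in-one lentiviral CRISPR/Cas9 vector built on a LentiCRISPRv2-bleo backbone and designed to knock out the canine COX2 gene in MDCK cells. It is propagated in E. coli through a high-copy ColE1/pUC-type origin with ampicillin selection (AmpR under its own bla promoter), and it also carries an f1 origin. The catalogue lists a size of about 13.3 kb, while the sequenced record is slightly longer at roughly 13.5 kb.

The viral genome is laid out as a third-generation, self-inactivating HIV-1 transfer cassette. A CMV enhancer/promoter fused to a truncated 5' LTR drives genomic RNA production in packaging cells. It is followed by the Ψ packaging signal with a gag fragment, the RRE for Rev-dependent nuclear export, the cPPT/CTS, and a ΔU3 3' LTR, with a bGH polyadenylation signal downstream. Within this frame, a human U6 promoter expresses the guide RNA; the COX2-targeting spacer itself is not annotated but would sit in the short gap between the promoter and the S. pyogenes gRNA scaffold. An EF-1α core promoter then drives Cas9, which is linked through an EMCV IRES to a hygromycin phosphotransferase gene, so a single transcript supplies both the nuclease and hygromycin resistance for selecting transduced cells. No WPRE is annotated.

Outside the LTRs, the backbone keeps an SV40 promoter/EM7–BleoR–SV40 poly(A) cassette. Because it lies outside the packaged region, it would not be delivered by the virus, which is consistent with hygromycin being the listed mammalian marker.
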