Addgene plasmid #184723: LentiCRISPRv2-hyg2-COX2-4
Purpose: COX2-KO in MDCK
Depositing lab: Michiyuki Matsuda. Depositing organization: Kyoto University, Graduate School of Biostudies. Publication: Calcium transients trigger switch-like discharge of prostaglandin E(2) in an extracellular signal-regulated kinase-dependent manner. Watabe T, Yamahira S, Takakura K, Thumkeo D, Narumiya S, Matsuda M, Terai K. eLife. 2024 Jan 26;12:RP86727. doi: 10.7554/eLife.86727. PubMed 38276879.
Backbone
  Vector backbone: LentiCRISPRv2-bleo
  Backbone size w/o insert (bp): 13300
  Total vector size (bp): 13300
  Vector type: Lentiviral, CRISPR
  Selectable markers: Hygromycin
Growth in bacteria
  Bacterial resistance: Ampicillin, 100 μg/mL
  Growth temperature: 37°C
  Growth strain: NEB Stable
  Copy number: Unknown
Gene/Insert
  Gene/Insert name: A gRNA targeting the dog COX2 gene.
  Species: Synthetic
Terms and licenses: Academic/Nonprofit Terms; Industry Terms: Not Available to Industry
How to cite: LentiCRISPRv2-hyg2-COX2-4 was a gift from Michiyuki Matsuda (Addgene plasmid # 184723 ; http://n2t.net/addgene:184723 ; RRID:Addgene_184723)
